>Addgene plasmid #43454 | II-TGGT | depositor partial sequence | sequence record 58719 | II-TGGT sequence 426 bps
CGTCTCGCTTAACCCCAGAGCAGGTCGTGGCCATTGCCTCGAATGGAGGGGGCAAACAGGCGTTGGAAAC
CGTACAACGATTGCTGCCGGTGCTGTGCCAAGCGCACGGACTCACCCCAGAGCAGGTCGTGGCAATCGCG
AGCAATAACGGCGGAAAACAGGCTTTGGAAACGGTGCAGAGGCTCCTTCCAGTGCTGTGCCAAGCGCACG
GCCTCACCCCAGAGCAGGTCGTGGCAATCGCGAGCAATAACGGCGGAAAACAGGCTTTGGAAACGGTGCA
GAGGCTCCTTCCAGTGCTGTGCCAAGCGCACGGATTAACCCCAGAGCAGGTCGTGGCCATTGCCTCGAAT
GGAGGGGGCAAACAGGCGTTGGAAACCGTACAACGATTGCTGCCGGTGCTGTGCCAAGCGCACGGGCTCA
GAGACG
