>Addgene plasmid #43454 | II-TGGT | addgene partial sequence | sequence record 61471 | M13-F20 5'-TGTAAAACGACGGCCAGT-3'
TTGGGCGATTGGGCCCTCTGATGCATGCTCGAGCGGCCGCCAGTGTGATGGATATCTGCAGAATTCGCCC
TTATATAGATGCCGTCCTAGCGCGTCTCGCTTAACCCCAGAGCAGGTCGTGGCCATTGCCTCGAATGGAG
GGGGCAAACAGGCGTTGGAAACCGTACAACGATTGCTGCCGGTGCTGTGCCAAGCGCACGGACTCACCCC
AGAGCAGGTCGTGGCAATCGCGAGCAATAACGGCGGAAAACAGGCTTTGGAAACGGTGCAGAGGCTCCTT
CCAGTGCTGTGCCAAGCGCACGGCCTCACCCCAGAGCAGGTCGTGGCAATCGCGAGCAATAACGGCGGAA
AACAGGCTTTGGAAACGGTGCAGAGGCTCCTTCCAGTGCTGTGCCAAGCGCACGGATTAACCCCAGAGCA
GGTCGTGGCCATTGCCTCGAATGGAGGGGGCAAACAGGCGTTGGAAACCGTACAACGATTGCTGCCGGTG
CTGTGCCAAGCGCACGGGCTCAGAGACGTGGGCACAGGAAAGATACTTAAGGGCGAATTCCAGCACACTG
GCGGCCGTTACTAGTGGATCCGAGCTCGGTACCAAGCTTGGCGTAATCATGGTCATAGCTGTTTCCTGTG
TGAAATTGTTATCCGCTCACAATTCCACACAACATACGAGCCGGAAGCATAAAGTGTAAAGCCTGGGGTG
CCTAATGAGTGAGCTAACTCACATTAATTGCGTTGCGCTCACTGCCCGCTTTCCAGTCGGGAAAACCTGT
CGTGCCAGCTGCATTAATGAATCGGCCAACGCGCGGGGAGAGGCGGTTTGCGTATTGGGCGCTCTTCCGC
TTCCTCGCTCACTGACTCGCTGCGCTCGGTCGTTCGGCTGCGGCGAGCGGTATCAGCTCACTCAAAGGCG
GTAATACGGTTATCCACAGAATCAGGATACCAGAA
