[The description below was written by a language model from this plasmid's Addgene catalogue record.]
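Description:
II-TGGT is a bacterial cloning plasmid built on the commercial pCRII-TOPO backbone (about 4 kb without insert), into which a 426 bp synthetic fragment was introduced by TOPO cloning. It is a high-copy plasmid propagated in E. coli, and it carries both ampicillin and kanamycin resistance, as is standard for this backbone, so either or both drugs can be used for selection. The insert is flanked by the vector's T7 and M13 reverse priming sites, which the record lists for sequence verification. No mammalian promoter, reporter or expression element is recorded, consistent with its classification as a storage and cloning vector rather than an expression construct.

The record describes the insert only by its name and as synthetic. The associated publication concerns a TALEN genome-editing system for generating human stem cell-based disease models. In that context, the name and size are consistent with a pre-assembled block of four TALE repeat modules, each of roughly 100 bp, recognising the bases T, G, G and T, with the "II" prefix plausibly marking the position of this block in a hierarchical assembly scheme. This interpretation is an inference from the name, insert length and publication title, and the catalogue fields do not state it explicitly. They also give no details of the repeat-variable residues, flanking restriction sites or the destination vector. On that reading, the plasmid would serve as one member of a library of multimer building blocks that are excised or amplified and joined in order to build custom TALE DNA-binding arrays, which are then fused to a nuclease domain in a separate expression vector.
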