Addgene plasmid #43454: II-TGGT
Depositing lab: Chad Cowan & Kiran Musunuru. Depositing organization: Harvard University. Publication: A TALEN Genome-Editing System for Generating Human Stem Cell-Based Disease Models. Ding Q, Lee YK, Schaefer EA, Peters DT, Veres A, Kim K, Kuperwasser N, Motola DL, Meissner TB, Hendriks WT, Trevisan M, Gupta RM, Moisan A, Banks E, Friesen M, Schinzel RT, Xia F, Tang A, Xia Y, Figueroa E, Wann A, Ahfeldt T, Daheron L, Zhang F, Rubin LL, Peng LF, Chung RT, Musunuru K, Cowan CA. Cell Stem Cell. 2012 Dec 12. pii: S1934-5909(12)00645-5. doi: 10.1016/j.stem.2012.11.011. PubMed 23246482.
Backbone
  Vector backbone: pCRII-TOPO
  Backbone manufacturer: Invitrogen
  Backbone size w/o insert (bp): 3973
  Vector type: Bacterial Cloning
Growth in bacteria
  Bacterial resistance: Ampicillin and Kanamycin, 100 & 50 μg/mL
  Growth temperature: 37°C
  Growth strain: Top10
  Copy number: High Copy
Gene/Insert
  Gene/Insert name: II-TGGT
  Species: Synthetic
  Insert size (bp): 426
  Cloning method: TOPO Cloning
  Sequencing primers: 5′ T7; 3′ M13-rev
Terms and licenses: Academic/Nonprofit Terms; Industry Terms: Not Available to Industry
How to cite: II-TGGT was a gift from Chad Cowan & Kiran Musunuru (Addgene plasmid # 43454 ; http://n2t.net/addgene:43454 ; RRID:Addgene_43454)
